Addgene plasmid #161398: pDONR221-SLC7A10_STOP
Purpose: Gateway entry clone with codon-optimized ORF sequence for subcloning into custom expression vectors. Contains a STOP codon at the end of the codon-optimized ORF sequence.
Depositing lab: RESOLUTE Consortium & Giulio Superti-Furga. Depositing organization: CeMM Research Center for Molecular Medicine. Publication: The RESOLUTE consortium: unlocking SLC transporters for drug discovery. Superti-Furga G, Lackner D, Wiedmer T, Ingles-Prieto A, Barbosa B, Girardi E, Goldmann U, Gurtl B, Klavins K, Klimek C, Lindinger S, Lineiro-Retes E, Muller AC, Onstein S, Redinger G, Reil D, Sedlyarov V, Wolf G, Crawford M, Everley R, ... Steppan CM. Nat Rev Drug Discov. 2020 Jul;19(7):429-430. doi: 10.1038/d41573-020-00056-6. PubMed 32265506.
Backbone
  Vector backbone: pDONR221
  Backbone manufacturer: ThermoFisher Scientific
  Backbone size w/o insert (bp): 2550
  Vector type: Mammalian Expression
Growth in bacteria
  Bacterial resistance: Kanamycin, 50 μg/mL
  Growth temperature: 37°C
  Growth strain: NEB Stable
  Copy number: High Copy
Gene/Insert
  Gene/Insert name: SLC7A10 (alt name: asc-1)
  Species: H. sapiens (human)
  Insert size (bp): 1572
  Entrez Gene: SLC7A10 (a.k.a. ASC1, HASC-1, asc-1)
  Cloning method: Gateway Cloning
  Sequencing primers: 5′ M13-fwd; 3′ M13-rev
Terms and licenses: Academic/Nonprofit Terms; Industry Terms
Depositor comments: This plasmid contains a STOP codon at the end of the codon-optimized ORF. For the version of this plasmid that does not contain a STOP codon, please see Addgene plasmid 132232 For more information on the full Resolute plasmid collection, please see www.addgene.org/depositor-collections/re-solute/. Please provide your feedback on this plasmid to the RESOLUTE consortium by filling out their RESOLUTE repository feedback form: https://forms.office.com/Pages/ResponsePage.aspx?id=0e05yklzmkS7rjFGQL4N7z4feCLQvEJAmVcOCM_u885UN1JJRko0Ukg4TVQwNTZLOUxPQVJWT1NHUCQlQCN0PWcu
How to cite: pDONR221-SLC7A10_STOP was a gift from RESOLUTE Consortium & Giulio Superti-Furga (Addgene plasmid # 161398 ; http://n2t.net/addgene:161398 ; RRID:Addgene_161398)
