[The description below was written by a language model from this plasmid's Addgene catalogue record and pLannotate feature annotations shown in this document.]
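Description:
pDONR221-SLC7A10_STOP is a Gateway entry clone built on the pDONR221 backbone. It carries a codon-optimized open reading frame for human SLC7A10 (also called asc-1 or ASC1). The full sequenced plasmid is 4,122 nt and is maintained in E. coli through a high-copy ColE1/pUC-type origin with kanamycin selection from an aph(3')-Ia (KanR) gene. The catalogue lists the vector type as mammalian expression, but the feature table shows no eukaryotic promoter or polyadenylation signal. The plasmid is therefore best understood as a shuttle for the ORF rather than an expression construct in its own right.

The SLC7A10 coding sequence (about 1.57 kb) sits between attL1 and attL2, the recombination sites used by LR Clonase to move an insert directionally into any attR-containing destination vector. The encoded protein is annotated as a sodium-independent, high-affinity transporter of small neutral D- and L-amino acids, with a possible role in modulating glutamatergic transmission through D-serine mobilization. This version retains a stop codon at the end of the ORF, so it suits destination vectors that give native or N-terminally tagged protein. A sister clone without the stop codon exists for C-terminal fusions.

Other backbone elements include rrnB T1 and T2 terminators upstream of the cassette, which insulate the insert from read-through transcription. A T7 promoter lies just outside attL2, and there are small residual lacI and lacZα fragments. M13 forward and reverse primer sites are recorded for sequence verification. The plasmid belongs to a consortium-wide collection of solute carrier ORFs intended for subcloning into custom expression vectors for transporter research and drug discovery.
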