Features (pLannotate 1.2.2; 10 found; start..end, strand, type, name):
      1..100     +  protein_bind   attL1: mutant version of attL; recombination site for the Gateway® LR reaction LR Clonase™
    106..1674    +  CDS            SLC7A10: AAA1_HUMAN - Also known as ASC1. Experimental evidence at protein level: Swiss-Prot protein existence level 1. Sodium-independent, high affinity transport of small neutral D- and L-amino acids. May play a role in the modulation of glutamatergic transmission through mobilization of D-serine at the glutamatergic synapse. From Homo sapiens (Human).
   1679..1778    -  protein_bind   attL2: mutant version of attL; recombination site for the Gateway® LR reaction LR Clonase™
   1796..1814    -  promoter       T7 promoter: promoter for bacteriophage T7 RNA polymerase
   1948..2757    +  CDS            KanR: aminoglycoside phosphotransferase; aph(3')-Ia; confers resistance to kanamycin in bacteria or G418 (Geneticin®) in eukaryotes
   2904..3492    +  rep_origin     ori: high-copy-number ColE1/pMB1/pBR322/pUC origin of replication
   3675..3767    +  CDS            lacI (fragment): lac repressor; lacI; The lac repressor binds to the lac operator to inhibit transcription in E. coli. This inhibition can be relieved by adding lactose or isopropyl-β-D-thiogalactopyranoside (IPTG).
   3822..3849    -  terminator     rrnB T2 terminator: transcription terminator T2 from the E. coli rrnB gene
   3981..4024    +  terminator     rrnB T1 terminator: Escherichia coli rrnB; transcription terminator T1 from the E. coli rrnB gene
   4071..4107    -  CDS            lacZα (fragment): LacZα fragment of β-galactosidase; lacZ fragment
>Addgene plasmid #161398 | pDONR221-SLC7A10_STOP | addgene full sequence | sequence record 379418 | Addgene NGS Result
CAAATAATGATTTTATTTTGACTGATAGTGACCTGTTCGTTGCAACACATTGATGAGCAATGCTTTTTTA
TAATGCCAACTTTGTACAAAAAAGCAGGCTCCACCATGGCAGGACACACCCAGCAGCCATCCGGAAGGGG
CAACCCTAGGCCAGCACCATCTCCTAGCCCAGTGCCAGGAACAGTGCCTGGAGCATCCGAGAGGGTGGCC
CTGAAGAAGGAGATCGGCCTGCTGTCTGCCTGCACCATCATCATCGGCAATATCATCGGCTCCGGCATCT
TCATCTCTCCCAAGGGCGTGCTGGAGCACTCCGGATCTGTGGGACTGGCCCTGTTCGTGTGGGTGCTGGG
AGGAGGAGTGACAGCCCTGGGAAGCCTGTGCTACGCAGAGCTGGGAGTGGCAATCCCTAAGTCCGGAGGC
GACTACGCCTATGTGACCGAGATCTTCGGAGGACTGGCAGGCTTTCTGCTGCTGTGGTCTGCCGTGCTGA
TCATGTACCCAACCAGCCTGGCCGTGATCTCTATGACATTCAGCAACTATGTGCTGCAGCCCGTGTTTCC
TAATTGCATCCCCCCTACCACAGCCTCCAGGGTGCTGTCTATGGCCTGTCTGATGCTGCTGACATGGGTG
AACAGCTCCTCTGTGCGGTGGGCCACCAGAATCCAGGACATGTTCACAGGCGGCAAGCTGCTGGCCCTGA
GCCTGATCATCGGCGTGGGCCTGCTGCAGATCTTCCAGGGCCACTTTGAGGAGCTGAGGCCAAGCAACGC
CTTCGCCTTTTGGATGACACCTTCCGTGGGACACCTGGCCCTGGCCTTCCTGCAGGGAAGCTTCGCCTTT
TCCGGCTGGAACTTTCTGAATTACGTGACCGAGGAGATGGTGGATGCCAGGAAGAATCTGCCTCGCGCCA
TCTTCATCTCTATCCCACTGGTGACCTTCGTGTACACCTTTACAAACATCGCCTACTTCACCGCCATGAG
CCCACAGGAGCTGCTGAGCTCCAATGCCGTGGCCGTGACCTTCGGCGAGAAGCTGCTGGGCTATTTTTCC
TGGGTCATGCCCGTGTCTGTGGCCCTGAGCACCTTCGGCGGCATCAATGGCTACCTGTTCACATATAGCC
GGCTGTGCTTTTCCGGAGCAAGAGAGGGACACCTGCCTAGCCTGCTGGCCATGATCCACGTGAGGCACTG
TACCCCTATCCCAGCCCTGCTGGTGTGCTGTGGAGCAACAGCCGTGATCATGCTGGTGGGCGATACCTAC
ACACTGATCAACTACGTGAGCTTCATCAATTACCTGTGCTATGGCGTGACAATCCTGGGACTGCTGCTGC
TGAGGTGGCGGAGACCCGCCCTGCACAGGCCTATCAAGGTGAACCTGCTGATCCCTGTGGCCTACCTGGT
GTTCTGGGCCTTTCTGCTGGTGTTCAGCTTTATCTCCGAGCCAATGGTGTGCGGCGTGGGCGTGATCATC
ATCCTGACCGGCGTGCCAATCTTCTTTCTGGGCGTGTTCTGGCGGTCTAAGCCCAAGTGCGTGCACAGAC
TGACCGAGAGCATGACACACTGGGGCCAGGAGCTGTGCTTTGTGGTGTATCCTCAGGACGCCCCAGAGGA
GGAGGAGAATGGACCATGCCCACCATCCCTGCTGCCAGCAACCGATAAGCCATCTAAGCCCCAGTAAGAC
CCAGCTTTCTTGTACAAAGTTGGCATTATAAGAAAGCATTGCTTATCAATTTGTTGCAACGAACAGGTCA
CTATCAGTCAAAATAAAATCATTATTTGCCATCCAGCTGATATCCCCTATAGTGAGTCGTATTACATGGT
CATAGCTGTTTCCTGGCAGCTCTGGCCCGTGTCTCAAAATCTCTGATGTTACATTGCACAAGATAAAAAT
ATATCATCATGAACAATAAAACTGTCTGCTTACATAAACAGTAATACAAGGGGTGTTATGAGCCATATTC
AACGGGAAACGTCGAGGCCGCGATTAAATTCCAACATGGATGCTGATTTATATGGGTATAAATGGGCTCG
CGATAATGTCGGGCAATCAGGTGCGACAATCTATCGCTTGTATGGGAAGCCCGATGCGCCAGAGTTGTTT
CTGAAACATGGCAAAGGTAGCGTTGCCAATGATGTTACAGATGAGATGGTCAGACTAAACTGGCTGACGG
AATTTATGCCTCTTCCGACCATCAAGCATTTTATCCGTACTCCTGATGATGCATGGTTACTCACCACTGC
GATCCCCGGAAAAACAGCATTCCAGGTATTAGAAGAATATCCTGATTCAGGTGAAAATATTGTTGATGCG
CTGGCAGTGTTCCTGCGCCGGTTGCATTCGATTCCTGTTTGTAATTGTCCTTTTAACAGCGATCGCGTAT
TTCGTCTCGCTCAGGCGCAATCACGAATGAATAACGGTTTGGTTGATGCGAGTGATTTTGATGACGAGCG
TAATGGCTGGCCTGTTGAACAAGTCTGGAAAGAAATGCATAAACTTTTGCCATTCTCACCGGATTCAGTC
GTCACTCATGGTGATTTCTCACTTGATAACCTTATTTTTGACGAGGGGAAATTAATAGGTTGTATTGATG
TTGGACGAGTCGGAATCGCAGACCGATACCAGGATCTTGCCATCCTATGGAACTGCCTCGGTGAGTTTTC
TCCTTCATTACAGAAACGGCTTTTTCAAAAATATGGTATTGATAATCCTGATATGAATAAATTGCAGTTT
CATTTGATGCTCGATGAGTTTTTCTAATCAGAATTGGTTAATTGGTTGTAACACTGGCAGAGCATTACGC
TGACTTGACGGGACGGCGCAAGCTCATGACCAAAATCCCTTAACGTGAGTTACGCGTCGTTCCACTGAGC
GTCAGACCCCGTAGAAAAGATCAAAGGATCTTCTTGAGATCCTTTTTTTCTGCGCGTAATCTGCTGCTTG
CAAACAAAAAAACCACCGCTACCAGCGGTGGTTTGTTTGCCGGATCAAGAGCTACCAACTCTTTTTCCGA
AGGTAACTGGCTTCAGCAGAGCGCAGATACCAAATACTGTTCTTCTAGTGTAGCCGTAGTTAGGCCACCA
CTTCAAGAACTCTGTAGCACCGCCTACATACCTCGCTCTGCTAATCCTGTTACCAGTGGCTGCTGCCAGT
GGCGATAAGTCGTGTCTTACCGGGTTGGACTCAAGACGATAGTTACCGGATAAGGCGCAGCGGTCGGGCT
GAACGGGGGGTTCGTGCACACAGCCCAGCTTGGAGCGAACGACCTACACCGAACTGAGATACCTACAGCG
TGAGCTATGAGAAAGCGCCACGCTTCCCGAAGGGAGAAAGGCGGACAGGTATCCGGTAAGCGGCAGGGTC
GGAACAGGAGAGCGCACGAGGGAGCTTCCAGGGGGAAACGCCTGGTATCTTTATAGTCCTGTCGGGTTTC
GCCACCTCTGACTTGAGCGTCGATTTTTGTGATGCTCGTCAGGGGGGCGGAGCCTATGGAAAAACGCCAG
CAACGCGGCCTTTTTACGGTTCCTGGCCTTTTGCTGGCCTTTTGCTCACATGTTCTTTCCTGCGTTATCC
CCTGATTCTGTGGATAACCGTATTACCGCCTTTGAGTGAGCTGATACCGCTCGCCGCAGCCGAACGACCG
AGCGCAGCGAGTCAGTGAGCGAGGAAGCGGAAGAGCGCCCAATACGCAAACCGCCTCTCCCCGCGCGTTG
GCCGATTCATTAATGCAGCTGGCACGACAGGTTTCCCGACTGGAAAGCGGGCAGTGAGCGCAACGCAATT
AATACGCGTACCGCTAGCCAGGAAGAGTTTGTAGAAACGCAAAAAGGCCATCCGTCAGGATGGCCTTCTG
CTTAGTTTGATGCCTGGCAGTTTATGGCGGGCGTCCTGCCCGCCACCCTCCGGGCCGTTGCTTCACAACG
TTCAAATCCGCTCCCGGCGGATTTGTCCTACTCAGGAGAGCGTTCACCGACAAACAACAGATAAAACGAA
AGGCCCAGTCTTCCGACTGAGCCTTTCGTTTTATTTGATGCCTGGCAGTTCCCTACTCTCGCGTTAACGC
TAGCATGGATGTTTTCCCAGTCACGACGTTGTAAAACGACGGCCAGTCTTAAGCTCGGGCCC
