>Addgene plasmid #161398 | pDONR221-SLC7A10_STOP | depositor partial sequence | sequence record 312731 | Codon-optimized ORF of SLC7A10
ATGGCAGGACACACCCAGCAGCCATCCGGAAGGGGCAACCCTAGGCCAGCACCATCTCCTAGCCCAGTGC
CAGGAACAGTGCCTGGAGCATCCGAGAGGGTGGCCCTGAAGAAGGAGATCGGCCTGCTGTCTGCCTGCAC
CATCATCATCGGCAATATCATCGGCTCCGGCATCTTCATCTCTCCCAAGGGCGTGCTGGAGCACTCCGGA
TCTGTGGGACTGGCCCTGTTCGTGTGGGTGCTGGGAGGAGGAGTGACAGCCCTGGGAAGCCTGTGCTACG
CAGAGCTGGGAGTGGCAATCCCTAAGTCCGGAGGCGACTACGCCTATGTGACCGAGATCTTCGGAGGACT
GGCAGGCTTTCTGCTGCTGTGGTCTGCCGTGCTGATCATGTACCCAACCAGCCTGGCCGTGATCTCTATG
ACATTCAGCAACTATGTGCTGCAGCCCGTGTTTCCTAATTGCATCCCCCCTACCACAGCCTCCAGGGTGC
TGTCTATGGCCTGTCTGATGCTGCTGACATGGGTGAACAGCTCCTCTGTGCGGTGGGCCACCAGAATCCA
GGACATGTTCACAGGCGGCAAGCTGCTGGCCCTGAGCCTGATCATCGGCGTGGGCCTGCTGCAGATCTTC
CAGGGCCACTTTGAGGAGCTGAGGCCAAGCAACGCCTTCGCCTTTTGGATGACACCTTCCGTGGGACACC
TGGCCCTGGCCTTCCTGCAGGGAAGCTTCGCCTTTTCCGGCTGGAACTTTCTGAATTACGTGACCGAGGA
GATGGTGGATGCCAGGAAGAATCTGCCTCGCGCCATCTTCATCTCTATCCCACTGGTGACCTTCGTGTAC
ACCTTTACAAACATCGCCTACTTCACCGCCATGAGCCCACAGGAGCTGCTGAGCTCCAATGCCGTGGCCG
TGACCTTCGGCGAGAAGCTGCTGGGCTATTTTTCCTGGGTCATGCCCGTGTCTGTGGCCCTGAGCACCTT
CGGCGGCATCAATGGCTACCTGTTCACATATAGCCGGCTGTGCTTTTCCGGAGCAAGAGAGGGACACCTG
CCTAGCCTGCTGGCCATGATCCACGTGAGGCACTGTACCCCTATCCCAGCCCTGCTGGTGTGCTGTGGAG
CAACAGCCGTGATCATGCTGGTGGGCGATACCTACACACTGATCAACTACGTGAGCTTCATCAATTACCT
GTGCTATGGCGTGACAATCCTGGGACTGCTGCTGCTGAGGTGGCGGAGACCCGCCCTGCACAGGCCTATC
AAGGTGAACCTGCTGATCCCTGTGGCCTACCTGGTGTTCTGGGCCTTTCTGCTGGTGTTCAGCTTTATCT
CCGAGCCAATGGTGTGCGGCGTGGGCGTGATCATCATCCTGACCGGCGTGCCAATCTTCTTTCTGGGCGT
GTTCTGGCGGTCTAAGCCCAAGTGCGTGCACAGACTGACCGAGAGCATGACACACTGGGGCCAGGAGCTG
TGCTTTGTGGTGTATCCTCAGGACGCCCCAGAGGAGGAGGAGAATGGACCATGCCCACCATCCCTGCTGC
CAGCAACCGATAAGCCATCTAAGCCCCAGTAA
